Addgene plasmid #71060: pFOSGE_COF2F12
Purpose: Gateway entry clone
Depositing lab: Alexander Stark. Depositing organization: Research Institute of Molecular Pathology (IMP). Publication: Transcriptional regulators form diverse groups with context-dependent regulatory functions. Stampfel G, Kazmar T, Frank O, Wienerroither S, Reiter F, Stark A. Nature. 2015 Nov 9. doi: 10.1038/nature15545. PubMed 26550828.
Backbone
  Vector backbone: pDONR221
  Backbone manufacturer: Invitrogen
  Backbone size w/o insert (bp): 4762
  Vector type: Gateway entry vector
Growth in bacteria
  Bacterial resistance: Kanamycin, 50 μg/mL
  Growth temperature: 37°C
  Growth strain: DH5alpha
  Copy number: High Copy
Gene/Insert
  Gene/Insert name: Chd3 (alt names: FBgn0023395; CG9594, FBtr0074998)
  Species: D. melanogaster (fly)
  Insert size (bp): 2676
  Entrez Gene: Chd3 (a.k.a. CG9594, CHD-3, chd3, CHD3, dCHD3, DmCHD3, Dmel\CG9594)
  Cloning method: Gateway Cloning
  Sequencing primers: 5′ M13-F20; 3′ M13R
Terms and licenses: Academic/Nonprofit Terms; Industry Terms: Not Available to Industry
How to cite: pFOSGE_COF2F12 was a gift from Alexander Stark (Addgene plasmid # 71060 ; http://n2t.net/addgene:71060 ; RRID:Addgene_71060)
