[The description below was written by a language model from this plasmid's Addgene catalogue record.]
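Description:
pFOSGE_COF2F12 is a Gateway entry clone built on the Invitrogen pDONR221 donor backbone and carrying the Drosophila melanogaster gene Chd3 (CG9594) as a 2676 bp insert. It is a bacterial cloning plasmid rather than an expression vector. It is maintained at high copy number in standard E. coli cloning strains such as DH5alpha and is selected with kanamycin. The insert was introduced by Gateway cloning. In a pDONR221-derived entry clone, this normally means that recombination of an attB-flanked fragment into the donor vector displaced its negative-selection cassette, leaving the insert flanked by attL recombination sites. The record contains no feature table, so the exact att sites, insert boundaries, presence or absence of a stop codon and any tags are not documented. M13 forward and reverse priming sites in the backbone flank the insert and are the listed sequencing primers.

Entry clones of this type carry no promoter to drive the insert in eukaryotic cells, and the record lists none. The plasmid instead serves as a shuttle source from which the Chd3 sequence can be moved by LR recombination into destination vectors that supply the promoter, fusion partners or tags needed for a given assay. Chd3 encodes a chromodomain-helicase-DNA-binding family chromatin remodeller. The associated publication concerns the context-dependent regulatory functions of transcriptional regulators, which suggests that this clone belongs to a larger collection of fly transcription factor and cofactor clones, although the record states its purpose only as a Gateway entry clone.
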