>Addgene plasmid #71060 | pFOSGE_COF2F12 | depositor partial sequence | sequence record 127002 | insert
[2676 nt withheld, positions 1-2676]
