>Addgene plasmid #71060 | pFOSGE_COF2F12 | addgene partial sequence | sequence record 131766 | M13-Rev 5'-CAGGAAACAGCTATGACC-3'
ATTTTATTTTGACTGATAGTGACCTGTTCGTTGCAACAAATTGATAAGCAATGCTTTCTTATAATGCCAA
CTTTGTACAAGAAAGCTGGGTC
[656 nt withheld, positions 93-748]
